>Addgene plasmid #235517 | pGGSG-Bromo-T7-P2a-Pac | addgene full sequence | sequence record 473996 | Addgene NGS Result
GTGGCACTTTTCGGGGAAATGTGCGCGGAACCCCTATTTGTTTATTTTTCTAAATACATTCAAATATGTA
TCCGCTCATGAGACAATAACCCTGATAAATGCTTCAATAATATTGAAAAAGGAAGAGTATGAGTATTCAA
CATTTCCGTGTCGCCCTTATTCCCTTTTTTGCGGCATTTTGCCTTCCTGTTTTTGCTCACCCAGAAACGC
TGGTGAAAGTAAAAGATGCTGAAGATCAGTTGGGTGCACGAGTGGGTTACATCGAACTGGATCTCAACAG
CGGTAAGATCCTTGAGAGTTTTCGCCCCGAAGAACGTTTTCCAATGATGAGCACTTTTAAAGTTCTGCTA
TGTGGCGCGGTATTATCCCGTATTGACGCCGGGCAAGAGCAACTCGGTCGCCGCATACACTATTCTCAGA
ATGACTTGGTTGAGTACTCACCAGTCACAGAAAAGCATCTTACGGATGGCATGACAGTAAGAGAATTATG
CAGTGCTGCCATAACCATGAGTGATAACACTGCGGCCAACTTACTTCTGACAACGATCGGAGGACCGAAG
GAGCTAACCGCTTTTTTGCACAACATGGGGGATCATGTAACTCGCCTTGATCGTTGGGAACCGGAGCTGA
ATGAAGCCATACCAAACGACGAGCGTGACACCACGATGCCTGTAGCAATGGCAACAACGTTGCGCAAACT
ATTAACTGGCGAACTACTTACTCTAGCTTCCCGGCAACAATTAATAGACTGGATGGAGGCGGATAAAGTT
GCAGGACCACTTCTGCGCTCGGCCCTTCCGGCTGGCTGGTTTATTGCTGATAAATCTGGAGCCGGTGAGC
GTGGGTCTCGCGGTATCATTGCAGCACTGGGGCCAGATGGTAAGCCCTCCCGTATCGTAGTTATCTACAC
GACGGGGAGTCAGGCAACTATGGATGAACGAAATAGACAGATCGCTGAGATAGGTGCCTCACTGATTAAG
CATTGGTAACTGTCAGACCAAGTTTACTCATATATACTTTAGATTGATTTAAAACTTCATTTTTAATTTA
AAAGGATCTAGGTGAAGATCCTTTTTGATAATCTCATGACCAAAATCCCTTAACGTGAGTTTTCGTTCCA
CTGAGCGTCAGACCCCGTAGAAAAGATCAAAGGATCTTCTTGAGATCCTTTTTTTCTGCGCGTAATCTGC
TGCTTGCAAACAAAAAAACCACCGCTACCAGCGGTGGTTTGTTTGCCGGATCAAGAGCTACCAACTCTTT
TTCCGAAGGTAACTGGCTTCAGCAGAGCGCAGATACCAAATACTGTTCTTCTAGTGTAGCCGTAGTTAGG
CCACCACTTCAAGAACTCTGTAGCACCGCCTACATACCTCGCTCTGCTAATCCTGTTACCAGTGGCTGCT
GCCAGTGGCGATAAGTCGTGTCTTACCGGGTTGGACTCAAGACGATAGTTACCGGATAAGGCGCAGCGGT
CGGGCTGAACGGGGGGTTCGTGCACACAGCCCAGCTTGGAGCGAACGACCTACACCGAACTGAGATACCT
ACAGCGTGAGCTATGAGAAAGCGCCACGCTTCCCGAAGGGAGAAAGGCGGACAGGTATCCGGTAAGCGGC
AGGGTCGGAACAGGAGAGCGCACGAGGGAGCTTCCAGGGGGAAACGCCTGGTATCTTTATAGTCCTGTCG
GGTTTCGCCACCTCTGACTTGAGCGTCGATTTTTGTGATGCTCGTCAGGGGGGCGGAGCCTATGGAAAAA
CGCCAGCAACGCGGCCTTTTTACGGTTCCTGGCCTTTTGCTGGCCTTTTGCTCACATGTTCTTTCCTGCG
TTATCCCCTGATTCTGTGGATAACCGTATTACCGCCTTTGAGTGAGCTGATACCGCTCGCCGCAGCCGAA
CGACCGAGCGCAGCGAGTCAGTGAGCGAGGAAGCGGAAGAGCGCCCAATACGCAAACCGCCTCTCCCCGC
GCGTTGGCCGATTCATTAATGCAGCTGGCACGACAGGTTTCCCGACTGGAAAGCGGGCAGTGAGCGCAAC
GCAATTAATGTGAGTTAGCTCACTCATTAGGCACCCCAGGCTTTACACTTTATGCTTCCGGCTCGTATGT
TGTGTGGAATTGTGAGCGGATAACAATTTCACACAGGAAACAGCTATGACCATGATTACGCCAAGCTCGA
AATTAACCCTCACTAAAGGGAACAAAAGCTGGTACCGGGCCCCCCCTCGAGGTCGAAGCTTCACGTGTCT
GGTGGCGGTGGCTCTGGCGGAGGTGGGTCCGGTGGCGGCGGAAGCGCCGTGAAGGACGTGCCCGACTCTC
AGCAGCACCCAGCACCAGAGAAGAGCAGCAAGGTCTCGGAGCAGCTCAAGTGCTGCAGCGGCATCCTCAA
GGAGATGTTTGCCAAGAAGCACGCCGCCTACGCCTGGCCCTTCTACAAGCCTGTGGACGTGGAGGCACTG
GGCGCCCACGACTACTGTGACATCATCAAGCACCCCATGGACATGAGCACAATCAAGTCTAAACTGGAGG
CCCGTGAGTACCGTGATGCTCAGGAGTTTGGTGCTGATGTCCGATTGATGTTCTCCAACTGCTATAAGTA
CAACCCTCCTGACCATGAGGTGGTGGCCATGGCCCGCAAGCTCCAGGATGTGTTCGAAATGCGCTTTGCC
AAGATGCCGGACGAGATGGCTAGCATGACTGGTGGACAGCAAATGGGTGCTACTAACTTCAGCCTGCTGA
AGCAGGCTGGAGACGTGGAGGAGAACCCTGGACCTGCTGCCACCATGACCGAGTACAAGCCCACGGTGCG
CCTCGCCACCCGCGACGACGTCCCCAGGGCCGTACGCACCCTCGCCGCCGCGTTCGCCGACTACCCCGCC
ACGCGCCACACCGTCGATCCGGACCGCCACATCGAGCGGGTCACCGAGCTGCAAGAACTCTTCCTCACGC
GCGTCGGGCTCGACATCGGCAAGGTGTGGGTCGCGGACGACGGCGCCGCGGTGGCGGTCTGGACCACGCC
GGAGAGCGTCGAAGCGGGGGCGGTGTTCGCCGAGATCGGCCCGCGCATGGCCGAGTTGAGCGGTTCCCGG
CTGGCCGCGCAGCAACAGATGGAAGGCCTCCTGGCGCCGCACCGGCCCAAGGAGCCCGCGTGGTTCCTGG
CCACCGTCGGCGTCTCGCCCGACCACCAGGGCAAGGGTCTGGGCAGCGCCGTCGTGCTCCCCGGAGTGGA
GGCGGCCGAGCGCGCCGGGGTGCCCGCCTTCCTGGAGACCTCCGCGCCCCGCAACCTCCCCTTCTACGAG
CGGCTCGGCTTCACCGTCACCGCCGACGTCGAGGTGCCCGAAGGACCGCGCACCTGGTGCATGACCCGCA
AGCCCGGTGCCTGAGCGCTAAACCGATCTCCAATTCGCCCTATAGTGAGTCGTATTACAATTCACTGGCC
GTCGTTTTACAACGTCGTGACTGGGAAAACCCTGGCGTTACCCAACTTAATCGCCTTGCAGCACATCCCC
CTTTCGCCAGCTGGCGTAATAGCGAAGAGGCCCGCACCGATCGCCCTTCCCAACAGTTGCGCAGCCTGAA
TGGCGAATGGAAATTGTAAGCGTTAATATTTTGTTAAAATTCGCGTTAAATTTTTGTTAAATCAGCTCAT
TTTTTAACCAATAGGCCGAAATCGGCAAAATCCCTTATAAATCAAAAGAATAGACCGAGATAGGGT
[37 nt withheld, positions 3707-3743]
AAAGAACGTGGACTCCAACGTCAAAGG
[49 nt withheld, positions 3771-3819]
T
[91 nt withheld, positions 3821-3911]
G
[124 nt withheld, positions 3913-4036]
CAG
Features (pLannotate 1.2.2; 15 found; start..end, strand, type, name):
     24..128     +  promoter       AmpR promoter: bla
    129..989     +  CDS            AmpR: β-lactamase; bla; confers resistance to ampicillin, carbenicillin, and related antibiotics
   1160..1748    +  rep_origin     ori: high-copy-number ColE1/pMB1/pBR322/pUC origin of replication
   1931..2023    +  CDS            lacI (fragment): lac repressor; lacI; The lac repressor binds to the lac operator to inhibit transcription in E. coli. This inhibition can be relieved by adding lactose or isopropyl-β-D-thiogalactopyranoside (IPTG).
   2036..2057    +  protein_bind   CAP binding site: CAP binding activates transcription in the presence of cAMP. E. coli catabolite activator protein
   2072..2102    +  promoter       lac promoter: promoter for the E. coli lac operon
   2110..2126    +  protein_bind   lac operator: The lac repressor binds to the lac operator to inhibit transcription in E. coli. This inhibition can be relieved by adding lactose or isopropyl-β-D-thiogalactopyranoside (IPTG). lac repressor encoded by lacI
   2171..2189    +  promoter       T3 promoter: promoter for bacteriophage T3 RNA polymerase
   2201..2226    -  misc_feature   MCS (fragment): pBluescript multiple cloning site
   2292..2675    +  CDS            BRD3 (fragment): BRD3_HUMAN - Also known as KIAA0043, RING3L. Experimental evidence at protein level: Swiss-Prot protein existence level 1. Chromatin reader that recognizes and binds hyperacetylated chromatin and plays a role in the regulation of transcription, probably by chromatin remodeling and interaction with transcription factors (PubMed:18406326, PubMed:27105114). Regulates transcription by promoting the binding of the transcription factor GATA1 to its targets (By similarity). From Homo sapiens (Human).
   2676..2708    +  CDS            T7 tag (gene 10 leader): leader peptide from bacteriophage T7 gene 10 promotes efficient translation in E. coli
   2775..3374    +  CDS            PuroR: puromycin N-acetyltransferase; pac from Streptomyces alboniger; confers resistance to puromycin
   3399..3417    -  promoter       T7 promoter: promoter for bacteriophage T7 RNA polymerase
   3420..3577    +  CDS            lacZα (fragment): LacZα fragment of β-galactosidase; lacZ fragment
   3608..4036    -  rep_origin     f1 ori (sequence partly withheld): f1 bacteriophage origin of replication; arrow indicates direction of (+) strand synthesis
