[The description below was written by a language model from this plasmid's Addgene catalogue record and pLannotate feature annotations shown in this document.]
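Description:
pGGSG-Bromo-T7-P2a-Pac is a small (about 4 kb) cloning intermediate built on pBluescript II KS- and catalogued as a mouse targeting vector. It is maintained in E. coli as a high-copy plasmid through the ColE1/pUC-type origin and selected with ampicillin via the β-lactamase gene. The usual pBluescript features remain around the insert: an f1 origin, lac promoter/operator and lacZα remnants, and flanking T3 and T7 phage promoters.

The payload is a synthetic, promoterless tagging cassette. According to the name and stated purpose, it consists of a GGSG flexible linker, the BromoTag degron, a T7 epitope tag, a P2A self-cleaving peptide and the puromycin N-acetyltransferase gene (Pac). The automated annotation labels the BromoTag region as a fragment of human BRD3; this most likely reflects sequence similarity among BET-family bromodomains, since BromoTag is an engineered bromodomain that allows small-molecule-induced degradation of the protein it is fused to. The linker and P2A are not annotated, but the gap between the T7 tag and PuroR is consistent with a P2A sequence.

No mammalian promoter or polyadenylation signal appears in the feature table, which suggests that expression is meant to depend on in-frame fusion to an endogenous gene. The record says to clone into the PmlI and AfeI sites, presumably to add homology arms on either side of the cassette, although it does not state this explicitly. A correctly targeted allele would then produce the protein of interest carrying a degradable, T7-detectable tag. It would also co-express puromycin resistance as a separate polypeptide via P2A, allowing selection of targeted mouse cells.
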