Addgene plasmid #235517: pGGSG-Bromo-T7-P2a-Pac
Purpose: Cloning vector for GGSG-BromoTag-T7-P2A-Pac. Clone into PmlI and AfeI
Depositing lab: Brian Hendrich. Depositing organization: University of Cambridge.
Backbone
  Vector backbone: pBluescript II KS-
  Backbone size w/o insert (bp): 3000
  Vector type: Mouse Targeting
  Selectable markers: Puromycin
Growth in bacteria
  Bacterial resistance: Ampicillin, 100 μg/mL
  Growth temperature: 37°C
  Growth strain: DH5alpha
  Copy number: High Copy
Gene/Insert
  Gene/Insert name: BromoTag
  Species: Synthetic
  Mutation: None
  Tag / fusion protein: BromoTag, T7, Puro (N terminal on insert)
  Cloning method: Gibson Cloning
Terms and licenses: Academic/Nonprofit Terms; Industry Terms: Not Available to Industry
How to cite: pGGSG-Bromo-T7-P2a-Pac was a gift from Brian Hendrich (Addgene plasmid # 235517 ; http://n2t.net/addgene:235517 ; RRID:Addgene_235517)
